Addgene plasmid #164978: pLJM1 FLCN (WT) FLAG GFP
Purpose: Lentiviral vector for FLCN expression in mammalian cells
Depositing lab: Roberto Zoncu. Depositing organization: University of California, Berkeley. Publication: Structural mechanism of a Rag GTPase activation checkpoint by the lysosomal folliculin complex. Lawrence RE, Fromm SA, Fu Y, Yokom AL, Kim DJ, Thelen AM, Young LN, Lim CY, Samelson AJ, Hurley JH, Zoncu R. Science. 2019 Nov 22;366(6468):971-977. doi: 10.1126/science.aax0364. Epub 2019 Oct 31. PubMed 31672913.
Backbone
  Vector backbone: pLJM1
  Modifications to backbone: CMV promoter was switched to UCB promoter
  Vector type: Mammalian Expression, Lentiviral
  Selectable markers: Puromycin
Growth in bacteria
  Bacterial resistance: Ampicillin, 100 μg/mL
  Growth temperature: 37°C
  Growth strain: NEB Stable
  Copy number: High Copy
Gene/Insert
  Gene/Insert name: FLCN (alt name: Folliculin)
  Species: H. sapiens (human)
  Entrez Gene: FLCN (a.k.a. BHD, DENND8B, FLCL)
  Promoter: UBC
  Tag / fusion protein: 1xFLAG-GFP (C terminal on insert)
  Cloning method: Gibson Cloning
  Sequencing primers: 5′ hUBC-F: TGAAGCTCCGGTTTTGAACT; 3′ pLJM1-R: GACGTGAAGAATGTGCGAGA
Terms and licenses: Academic/Nonprofit Terms; Industry Terms: Not Available to Industry
How to cite: pLJM1 FLCN (WT) FLAG GFP was a gift from Roberto Zoncu (Addgene plasmid # 164978 ; http://n2t.net/addgene:164978 ; RRID:Addgene_164978)
