[The description below was written by a language model from this plasmid's Addgene catalogue record and pLannotate feature annotations shown in this document.]
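Description:
pLJM1 FLCN (WT) FLAG GFP is a third-generation-style, self-inactivating HIV-1 lentiviral transfer plasmid for expressing wild-type human folliculin (FLCN) in mammalian cells. It is built on the pLJM1 backbone, in which the original CMV promoter has been replaced by the human ubiquitin C (UbC) promoter. In bacteria it is maintained through a high-copy ColE1/pUC-type origin and selected with ampicillin via the β-lactamase gene. An f1 origin, an SV40 origin and poly(A) signal, and remnants of lac, T7 and T3 elements are carried over from the parental backbone.

The viral genome is transcribed from an RSV promoter fused to a truncated 5' LTR. This is followed by the Ψ packaging signal with a partial gag fragment and the Rev response element for Rev-dependent nuclear export, and it ends in a ΔU3 3' LTR that inactivates LTR promoter activity after integration. A residual fragment of the U6 promoter lies just upstream of the UbC promoter. UbC drives the FLCN coding sequence, which the catalogue entry describes as fused at its C terminus to a single FLAG epitope and GFP. The automated annotation labels the fluorescent protein ORF as EBFP, most likely because of close sequence similarity among GFP variants, and it does not annotate the short FLAG tag separately. Downstream, a cPPT/CTS element precedes an hPGK promoter driving puromycin N-acetyltransferase, allowing puromycin selection of transduced cells.

The construct is suited to stable, moderate-level expression of tagged folliculin for fluorescence localisation and FLAG-based detection or pulldown. The associated work concerns the lysosomal folliculin complex and Rag GTPase regulation.
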