Features (pLannotate 1.2.2; 28 found; start..end, strand, type, name):
     59..241     +  promoter       U6 promoter (fragment): RNA polymerase III promoter for human U6 snRNA
    250..1461    +  promoter       UbC promoter: human ubiquitin C promoter
   1486..3222    +  CDS            FLCN: FLCN_HUMAN - Also known as BHD From Homo sapiens (Human).
   3271..3987    +  CDS            EBFP: enhanced blue variant of GFP mammalian codon-optimized
   4029..4146    +  misc_feature   cPPT/CTS: central polypurine tract and central termination sequence of HIV-1
   4195..4705    +  promoter       hPGK promoter: human phosphoglycerate kinase 1 promoter
   4727..5326    +  CDS            PuroR: puromycin N-acetyltransferase; pac from Streptomyces alboniger; confers resistance to puromycin
   5369..5452    +  CDS            nef (fragment): NEF_HV1Z2 - Experimental evidence at protein level: Swiss-Prot protein existence level 1. Extracellular Nef protein targets CD4(+) T-lymphocytes for apoptosis by interacting with CXCR4 surface receptors. From Human immunodeficiency virus type 1 group M subtype D (isolate Z2/CDC-Z34) (HIV-1).
   5454..5687    +  LTR            3' LTR (ΔU3): self-inactivating 3' long terminal repeat (LTR) from HIV-1
   5759..5880    +  polyA_signal   SV40 poly(A) signal: SV40 polyadenylation signal
   5920..6055    +  rep_origin     SV40 ori: SV40 origin of replication
   6076..6094    -  promoter       T7 promoter: promoter for bacteriophage T7 RNA polymerase
   6102..6257    +  CDS            lacZα (fragment): LacZα fragment of β-galactosidase; lacZ fragment
   6262..6690    +  rep_origin     f1 ori (sequence partly withheld): f1 bacteriophage origin of replication; arrow indicates direction of (+) strand synthesis
   6743..6847    +  promoter       AmpR promoter: bla
   6848..7708    +  CDS            AmpR: β-lactamase; bla; confers resistance to ampicillin, carbenicillin, and related antibiotics
   7879..8467    +  rep_origin     ori: high-copy-number ColE1/pMB1/pBR322/pUC origin of replication
   8650..8742    +  CDS            lacI (fragment): lac repressor; lacI; The lac repressor binds to the lac operator to inhibit transcription in E. coli. This inhibition can be relieved by adding lactose or isopropyl-β-D-thiogalactopyranoside (IPTG).
   8755..8776    +  protein_bind   CAP binding site: CAP binding activates transcription in the presence of cAMP. E. coli catabolite activator protein
   8791..8821    +  promoter       lac promoter: promoter for the E. coli lac operon
   8825..8847    +  protein_bind   lac operator (fragment): The lac repressor binds to the lac operator to inhibit transcription in E. coli. This inhibition can be relieved by adding lactose or isopropyl-β-D-thiogalactopyranoside (IPTG). lac repressor encoded by lacI
   8890..8908    +  promoter       T3 promoter: promoter for bacteriophage T3 RNA polymerase
   8936..9162    +  promoter       RSV promoter: Rous sarcoma virus enhancer/promoter
   9163..9343    +  LTR            5' LTR (truncated): truncated 5' long terminal repeat (LTR) from HIV-1
   9390..9515    +  misc_feature   HIV-1 Ψ: packaging signal of human immunodeficiency virus type 1
   9499..9862    +  CDS            HIV-1 gag (fragment): gag protein from human immunodeficiency virus 1; gag
  10008..10241   +  misc_feature   RRE: The Rev response element (RRE) of HIV-1 allows for Rev-dependent mRNA export from the nucleus to the cytoplasm.
  10618..9       +  CDS            Rev (fragment) (across the origin): human immunodeficiency virus 1 (HIV-1) Rev protein; rev; enhances nuclear export of unspliced and incompletely spliced viral mRNAs
>Addgene plasmid #164978 | pLJM1 FLCN (WT) FLAG GFP | addgene full sequence | sequence record 332087 | Addgene NGS Result
GAACGGATCTCGACGGTATCGATCACGAGACTAGCCTCGAGCGGCCGCCCCCTTCACCGAGGGCCTATTT
CCCATGATTCCTTCATATTTGCATATACGATACAAGGCTGTTAGAGAGATAATTGGAATTAATTTGACTG
TAAACACAAAGATATTAGTACAAAATACGTGACGTAGAAAGTAATAATTTCTTGGGTAGTTTGCAGTTTT
AAAATTATGTTTTAAAATGGACTATCATATGGGTGCAGCGGCCTCCGCGCCGGGTTTTGGCGCCTCCCGC
GGGCGCCCCCCTCCTCACGGCGAGCGCTGCCACGTCAGACGAAGGGCGCAGCGAGCGTCCTGATCCTTCC
GCCCGGACGCTCAGGACAGCGGCCCGCTGCTCATAAGACTCGGCCTTAGAACCCCAGTATCAGCAGAAGG
ACATTTTAGGACGGGACTTGGGTGACTCTAGGGCACTGGTTTTCTTTCCAGAGAGCGGAACAGGCGAGGA
AAAGTAGTCCCTTCTCGGCGATTCTGCGGAGGGATCTCCGTGGGGCGGTGAACGCCGATGATTATATAAG
GACGCGCCGGGTGTGGCACAGCTAGTTCCGTCGCAGCCGGGATTTGGGTCGCGGTTCTTGTTTGTGGATC
GCTGTGATCGTCACTTGGTGAGTAGCGGGCTGCTGGGCTGGCCGGGGCTTTCGTGGCCGCCGGGCCGCTC
GGTGGGACGGAAGCGTGTGGAGAGACCGCCAAGGGCTGTAGTCTGGGTCCGCGAGCAAGGTTGCCCTGAA
CTGGGGGTTGGGGGGAGCGCAGCAAAATGGCGGCTGTTCCCGAGTCTTGAATGGAAGACGCTTGTGAGGC
GGGCTGTGAGGTCGTTGAAACAAGGTGGGGGGCATGGTGGGCGGCAAGAACCCAAGGTCTTGAGGCCTTC
GCTAATGCGGGAAAGCTCTTATTCGGGTGAGATGGGCTGGGGCACCATCTGGGGACCCTGACGTGAAGTT
TGTCACTGACTGGAGAACTCGGTTTGTCGTCTGTTGCGGGGGCGGCAGTTATGGCGGTGCCGTTGGGCAG
TGCACCCGTACCTTTGGGAGCGCGCGCCCTCGTCGTGTCGTGACGTCACCCGTTCTGTTGGCTTATAATG
CAGGGTGGGGCCACCTGCCGGTAGGTGTGCGGTAGGCTTTTCTCCGTCGCAGGACGCAGGGTTCGGGCCT
AGGGTAGGCTCTCCTGAATCGACAGGCGCCGGACCTCTGGTGAGGGGAGGGATAAGTGAGGCGTCAGTTT
CTTTGGTCGGTTTTATGTACCTATCTTCTTAAGTAGCTGAAGCTCCGGTTTTGAACTATGCGCTCGGGGT
TGGCGAGTGTGTTTTGTGAAGTTTTTTAGGCACCTTTTGAAATGTAATCATTTGGGTCAATATGTAATTT
TCAGTGTTAGACTAGTAAATTGTCCGCTAAATTCTGGCCGTTTTTGGCTTTTTTGTTAGACGCTAGCGCT
ACCGGTGCCACCATGATGAACGCCATCGTGGCCCTGTGCCACTTCTGTGAGCTGCACGGCCCACGGACCC
TGTTTTGCACAGAGGTGCTGCACGCACCACTGCCACAGGGCGACGGAAACGAGGATAGCCCAGGACAGGG
AGAGCAGGCAGAGGAGGAGGAGGGCGGCATCCAGATGAATAGCCGGATGAGAGCCCACTCCCCAGCAGAG
GGAGCCTCTGTGGAGAGCTCCTCTCCTGGCCCAAAGAAGAGCGACATGTGCGAGGGATGTCGGTCCCTGG
CCGCAGGACACCCTGGCTATATCTCTCACGATAAGGAGACAAGCATCAAGTACGTGTCTCACCAGCACCC
CAGCCACCCTCAGCTGTTCTCCATCGTGCGGCAGGCCTGCGTGAGATCCCTGTCTTGCGAGGTGTGCCCA
GGAAGAGAGGGACCTATCTTCTTTGGCGACGAGCAGCACGGCTTCGTGTTTTCTCACACCTTCTTTATCA
AGGATAGCCTGGCCAGGGGCTTCCAGCGGTGGTATTCCATCATCACAATCATGATGGACCGGATCTACCT
GATCAACTCTTGGCCCTTTCTGCTGGGCAAGGTGAGAGGCATCATCGACGAGCTGCAGGGCAAGGCCCTG
AAGGTGTTCGAGGCCGAGCAGTTTGGCTGTCCACAGAGGGCCCAGAGGATGAACACCGCCTTCACACCTT
TTCTGCACCAGAGGAACGGCAATGCCGCCCGCTCTCTGACCAGCCTGACATCCGACGATAATCTGTGGGC
CTGCCTGCACACCAGCTTTGCCTGGCTGCTGAAGGCCTGTGGCTCCAGGCTGACAGAGAAGCTGCTGGAG
GGCGCCCCTACCGAGGACACACTGGTGCAGATGGAGAAGCTGGCCGACCTGGAGGAGGAGAGCGAGTCCT
GGGATAATAGCGAGGCAGAAGAGGAGGAGAAGGCACCAGTGCTGCCAGAGTCCACCGAGGGAAGGGAGCT
GACACAGGGACCAGCCGAGAGCTCCTCTCTGTCTGGCTGCGGCAGCTGGCAGCCTAGAAAGCTGCCAGTG
TTCAAGTCTCTGAGGCACATGAGACAGGTGCTGGGCGCCCCCAGCTTTAGGATGCTGGCCTGGCACGTGC
TGATGGGCAACCAGGTCATCTGGAAGTCCCGCGACGTGGATCTGGTGCAGTCTGCCTTCGAGGTGCTGAG
GACCATGCTGCCAGTGGGCTGCGTGCGCATCATCCCCTACAGCTCCCAGTATGAGGAGGCCTACAGGTGT
AATTTCCTGGGCCTGAGCCCTCACGTGCAGATCCCACCTCACGTGCTGTCTAGCGAGTTTGCCGTGATCG
TGGAGGTGCACGCCGCCGCCCGGAGCACCCTGCACCCAGTGGGCTGTGAGGACGATCAGTCTCTGAGCAA
GTATGAGTTTGTGGTGACATCCGGCTCTCCTGTGGCAGCAGACAGGGTGGGCCCAACCATCCTGAACAAG
ATCGAGGCCGCCCTGACAAACCAGAATCTGAGCGTGGACGTGGTGGATCAGTGCCTGGTGTGCCTGAAGG
AGGAGTGGATGAATAAGGTGAAGGTGCTGTTCAAGTTTACCAAGGTGGACTCCCGCCCTAAGGAGGATAC
ACAGAAGCTGCTGTCCATCCTGGGCGCCTCTGAGGAGGATAACGTGAAGCTGCTGAAGTTCTGGATGACC
GGCCTGAGCAAGACATACAAGTCCCACCTGATGTCTACCGTGCGGAGCCCAACAGCCAGCGAGTCCAGAA
ATGACTACAAAGACGATGACGACAAGGGTAGCGGTAGTGGAAGCGTCGACGTGAGCAAGGGCGAGGAGCT
GTTCACCGGGGTGGTGCCCATCCTGGTCGAGCTGGACGGCGACGTAAACGGCCACAAGTTCAGCGTGTCC
GGCGAGGGCGAGGGCGATGCCACCTACGGCAAGCTGACCCTGAAGTTCATCTGCACCACCGGCAAGCTGC
CCGTGCCCTGGCCCACCCTCGTGACCACCCTGACCTACGGCGTGCAGTGCTTCAGCCGCTACCCCGACCA
CATGAAGCAGCACGACTTCTTCAAGTCCGCCATGCCCGAAGGCTACGTCCAGGAGCGCACCATCTTCTTC
AAGGACGACGGCAACTACAAGACCCGCGCCGAGGTGAAGTTCGAGGGCGACACCCTGGTGAACCGCATCG
AGCTGAAGGGCATCGACTTCAAGGAGGACGGCAACATCCTGGGGCACAAGCTGGAGTACAACTACAACAG
CCACAACGTCTATATCATGGCCGACAAGCAGAAGAACGGCATCAAGGTGAACTTCAAGATCCGCCACAAC
ATCGAGGACGGCAGCGTGCAGCTCGCCGACCACTACCAGCAGAACACCCCCATCGGCGACGGCCCCGTGC
TGCTGCCCGACAACCACTACCTGAGCACCCAGTCCGCCCTGAGCAAAGACCCCAACGAGAAGCGCGATCA
CATGGTCCTGCTGGAGTTCGTGACCGCCGCCGGGATCACTCTCGGCATGGACGAGCTGTACAAGTGAGAA
TTCTCGACCTCGAGACAAATGGCAGTATTCATCCACAATTTTAAAAGAAAAGGGGGGATTGGGGGGTACA
GTGCAGGGGAAAGAATAGTAGACATAATAGCAACAGACATACAAACTAAAGAATTACAAAAACAAATTAC
AAAAATTCAAAATTTTCGGGTTTATTACAGGGACAGCAGAGATCCACTTTGGCCGCGGCTCGAGGGGGTT
GGGGTTGCGCCTTTTCCAAGGCAGCCCTGGGTTTGCGCAGGGACGCGGCTGCTCTGGGCGTGGTTCCGGG
AAACGCAGCGGCGCCGACCCTGGGTCTCGCACATTCTTCACGTCCGTTCGCAGCGTCACCCGGATCTTCG
CCGCTACCCTTGTGGGCCCCCCGGCGACGCTTCCTGCTCCGCCCCTAAGTCGGGAAGGTTCCTTGCGGTT
CGCGGCGTGCCGGACGTGACAAACGGAAGCCGCACGTCTCACTAGTACCCTCGCAGACGGACAGCGCCAG
GGAGCAATGGCAGCGCGCCGACCGCGATGGGCTGTGGCCAATAGCGGCTGCTCAGCAGGGCGCGCCGAGA
GCAGCGGCCGGGAAGGGGCGGTGCGGGAGGCGGGGTGTGGGGCGGTAGTGTGGGCCCTGTTCCTGCCCGC
GCGGTGTTCCGCATTCTGCAAGCCTCCGGAGCGCACGTCGGCAGTCGGCTCCCTCGTTGACCGAATCACC
GACCTCTCTCCCCAGGGGGATCCACCGGAGCTTACCATGACCGAGTACAAGCCCACGGTGCGCCTCGCCA
CCCGCGACGACGTCCCCAGGGCCGTACGCACCCTCGCCGCCGCGTTCGCCGACTACCCCGCCACGCGCCA
CACCGTCGATCCGGACCGCCACATCGAGCGGGTCACCGAGCTGCAAGAACTCTTCCTCACGCGCGTCGGG
CTCGACATCGGCAAGGTGTGGGTCGCGGACGACGGCGCCGCGGTGGCGGTCTGGACCACGCCGGAGAGCG
TCGAAGCGGGGGCGGTGTTCGCCGAGATCGGCCCGCGCATGGCCGAGTTGAGCGGTTCCCGGCTGGCCGC
GCAGCAACAGATGGAAGGCCTCCTGGCGCCGCACCGGCCCAAGGAGCCCGCGTGGTTCCTGGCCACCGTC
GGCGTCTCGCCCGACCACCAGGGCAAGGGTCTGGGCAGCGCCGTCGTGCTCCCCGGAGTGGAGGCGGCCG
AGCGCGCCGGGGTGCCCGCCTTCCTGGAGACCTCCGCGCCCCGCAACCTCCCCTTCTACGAGCGGCTCGG
CTTCACCGTCACCGCCGACGTCGAGGTGCCCGAAGGACCGCGCACCTGGTGCATGACCCGCAAGCCCGGT
GCCTGACGCCCGCCCCACGACCCGCAGCGCCCGACCGAAAGGAGCGCACGACCCCATGCATCGGTACCTT
TAAGACCAATGACTTACAAGGCAGCTGTAGATCTTAGCCACTTTTTAAAAGAAAAGGGGGGACTGGAAGG
GCTAATTCACTCCCAACGAAGACAAGATCTGCTTTTTGCTTGTACTGGGTCTCTCTGGTTAGACCAGATC
TGAGCCTGGGAGCTCTCTGGCTAACTAGGGAACCCACTGCTTAAGCCTCAATAAAGCTTGCCTTGAGTGC
TTCAAGTAGTGTGTGCCCGTCTGTTGTGTGACTCTGGTAACTAGAGATCCCTCAGACCCTTTTAGTCAGT
GTGGAAAATCTCTAGCAGTAGTAGTTCATGTCATCTTATTATTCAGTATTTATAACTTGCAAAGAAATGA
ATATCAGAGAGTGAGAGGAACTTGTTTATTGCAGCTTATAATGGTTACAAATAAAGCAATAGCATCACAA
ATTTCACAAATAAAGCATTTTTTTCACTGCATTCTAGTTGTGGTTTGTCCAAACTCATCAATGTATCTTA
TCATGTCTGGCTCTAGCTATCCCGCCCCTAACTCCGCCCATCCCGCCCCTAACTCCGCCCAGTTCCGCCC
ATTCTCCGCCCCATGGCTGACTAATTTTTTTTATTTATGCAGAGGCCGAGGCCGCCTCGGCCTCTGAGCT
ATTCCAGAAGTAGTGAGGAGGCTTTTTTGGAGGCCTAGGGACGTACCCAATTCGCCCTATAGTGAGTCGT
ATTACGCGCGCTCACTGGCCGTCGTTTTACAACGTCGTGACTGGGAAAACCCTGGCGTTACCCAACTTAA
TCGCCTTGCAGCACATCCCCCTTTCGCCAGCTGGCGTAATAGCGAAGAGGCCCGCACCGATCGCCCTTCC
CAACAGTTGCGCAGCCTGAATGGCGAATGGG
[124 nt withheld, positions 6262-6385]
C
[91 nt withheld, positions 6387-6477]
A
[49 nt withheld, positions 6479-6527]
CCTTTGACGTTGGAGTCCACGTTCTTT
[37 nt withheld, positions 6555-6591]
ACCCTATCTCGGTCTATTCTTTTGATTTATAAGGGATTTTGCCGATTTCGGCCTATTGGTTAAAAAATGA
GCTGATTTAACAAAAATTTAACGCGAATTTTAACAAAATATTAACGCTTACAATTTAGGTGGCACTTTTC
GGGGAAATGTGCGCGGAACCCCTATTTGTTTATTTTTCTAAATACATTCAAATATGTATCCGCTCATGAG
ACAATAACCCTGATAAATGCTTCAATAATATTGAAAAAGGAAGAGTATGAGTATTCAACATTTCCGTGTC
GCCCTTATTCCCTTTTTTGCGGCATTTTGCCTTCCTGTTTTTGCTCACCCAGAAACGCTGGTGAAAGTAA
AAGATGCTGAAGATCAGTTGGGTGCACGAGTGGGTTACATCGAACTGGATCTCAACAGCGGTAAGATCCT
TGAGAGTTTTCGCCCCGAAGAACGTTTTCCAATGATGAGCACTTTTAAAGTTCTGCTATGTGGCGCGGTA
TTATCCCGTATTGACGCCGGGCAAGAGCAACTCGGTCGCCGCATACACTATTCTCAGAATGACTTGGTTG
AGTACTCACCAGTCACAGAAAAGCATCTTACGGATGGCATGACAGTAAGAGAATTATGCAGTGCTGCCAT
AACCATGAGTGATAACACTGCGGCCAACTTACTTCTGACAACGATCGGAGGACCGAAGGAGCTAACCGCT
TTTTTGCACAACATGGGGGATCATGTAACTCGCCTTGATCGTTGGGAACCGGAGCTGAATGAAGCCATAC
CAAACGACGAGCGTGACACCACGATGCCTGTAGCAATGGCAACAACGTTGCGCAAACTATTAACTGGCGA
ACTACTTACTCTAGCTTCCCGGCAACAATTAATAGACTGGATGGAGGCGGATAAAGTTGCAGGACCACTT
CTGCGCTCGGCCCTTCCGGCTGGCTGGTTTATTGCTGATAAATCTGGAGCCGGTGAGCGTGGGTCTCGCG
GTATCATTGCAGCACTGGGGCCAGATGGTAAGCCCTCCCGTATCGTAGTTATCTACACGACGGGGAGTCA
GGCAACTATGGATGAACGAAATAGACAGATCGCTGAGATAGGTGCCTCACTGATTAAGCATTGGTAACTG
TCAGACCAAGTTTACTCATATATACTTTAGATTGATTTAAAACTTCATTTTTAATTTAAAAGGATCTAGG
TGAAGATCCTTTTTGATAATCTCATGACCAAAATCCCTTAACGTGAGTTTTCGTTCCACTGAGCGTCAGA
CCCCGTAGAAAAGATCAAAGGATCTTCTTGAGATCCTTTTTTTCTGCGCGTAATCTGCTGCTTGCAAACA
AAAAAACCACCGCTACCAGCGGTGGTTTGTTTGCCGGATCAAGAGCTACCAACTCTTTTTCCGAAGGTAA
CTGGCTTCAGCAGAGCGCAGATACCAAATACTGTTCTTCTAGTGTAGCCGTAGTTAGGCCACCACTTCAA
GAACTCTGTAGCACCGCCTACATACCTCGCTCTGCTAATCCTGTTACCAGTGGCTGCTGCCAGTGGCGAT
AAGTCGTGTCTTACCGGGTTGGACTCAAGACGATAGTTACCGGATAAGGCGCAGCGGTCGGGCTGAACGG
GGGGTTCGTGCACACAGCCCAGCTTGGAGCGAACGACCTACACCGAACTGAGATACCTACAGCGTGAGCT
ATGAGAAAGCGCCACGCTTCCCGAAGGGAGAAAGGCGGACAGGTATCCGGTAAGCGGCAGGGTCGGAACA
GGAGAGCGCACGAGGGAGCTTCCAGGGGGAAACGCCTGGTATCTTTATAGTCCTGTCGGGTTTCGCCACC
TCTGACTTGAGCGTCGATTTTTGTGATGCTCGTCAGGGGGGCGGAGCCTATGGAAAAACGCCAGCAACGC
GGCCTTTTTACGGTTCCTGGCCTTTTGCTGGCCTTTTGCTCACATGTTCTTTCCTGCGTTATCCCCTGAT
TCTGTGGATAACCGTATTACCGCCTTTGAGTGAGCTGATACCGCTCGCCGCAGCCGAACGACCGAGCGCA
GCGAGTCAGTGAGCGAGGAAGCGGAAGAGCGCCCAATACGCAAACCGCCTCTCCCCGCGCGTTGGCCGAT
TCATTAATGCAGCTGGCACGACAGGTTTCCCGACTGGAAAGCGGGCAGTGAGCGCAACGCAATTAATGTG
AGTTAGCTCACTCATTAGGCACCCCAGGCTTTACACTTTATGCTTCCGGCTCGTATGTTGTGTGGAATTG
TGAGCGGATAACAATTTCACACAGGAAACAGCTATGACCATGATTACGCCAAGCGCGCAATTAACCCTCA
CTAAAGGGAACAAAAGCTGGAGCTGCAAGCTTAATGTAGTCTTATGCAATACTCTTGTAGTCTTGCAACA
TGGTAACGATGAGTTAGCAACATGCCTTACAAGGAGAGAAAAAGCACCGTGCATGCCGATTGGTGGAAGT
AAGGTGGTACGATCGTGCCTTATTAGGAAGGCAACAGACGGGTCTGACATGGATTGGACGAACCACTGAA
TTGCCGCATTGCAGAGATATTGTATTTAAGTGCCTAGCTCGATACATAAACGGGTCTCTCTGGTTAGACC
AGATCTGAGCCTGGGAGCTCTCTGGCTAACTAGGGAACCCACTGCTTAAGCCTCAATAAAGCTTGCCTTG
AGTGCTTCAAGTAGTGTGTGCCCGTCTGTTGTGTGACTCTGGTAACTAGAGATCCCTCAGACCCTTTTAG
TCAGTGTGGAAAATCTCTAGCAGTGGCGCCCGAACAGGGACTTGAAAGCGAAAGGGAAACCAGAGGAGCT
CTCTCGACGCAGGACTCGGCTTGCTGAAGCGCGCACGGCAAGAGGCGAGGGGCGGCGACTGGTGAGTACG
CCAAAAATTTTGACTAGCGGAGGCTAGAAGGAGAGAGATGGGTGCGAGAGCGTCAGTATTAAGCGGGGGA
GAATTAGATCGCGATGGGAAAAAATTCGGTTAAGGCCAGGGGGAAAGAAAAAATATAAATTAAAACATAT
AGTATGGGCAAGCAGGGAGCTAGAACGATTCGCAGTTAATCCTGGCCTGTTAGAAACATCAGAAGGCTGT
AGACAAATACTGGGACAGCTACAACCATCCCTTCAGACAGGATCAGAAGAACTTAGATCATTATATAATA
CAGTAGCAACCCTCTATTGTGTGCATCAAAGGATAGAGATAAAAGACACCAAGGAAGCTTTAGACAAGAT
AGAGGAAGAGCAAAACAAAAGTAAGACCACCGCACAGCAAGCGGCCGCTGATCTTCAGACCTGGAGGAGG
AGATATGAGGGACAATTGGAGAAGTGAATTATATAAATATAAAGTAGTAAAAATTGAACCATTAGGAGTA
GCACCCACCAAGGCAAAGAGAAGAGTGGTGCAGAGAGAAAAAAGAGCAGTGGGAATAGGAGCTTTGTTCC
TTGGGTTCTTGGGAGCAGCAGGAAGCACTATGGGCGCAGCGTCAATGACGCTGACGGTACAGGCCAGACA
ATTATTGTCTGGTATAGTGCAGCAGCAGAACAATTTGCTGAGGGCTATTGAGGCGCAACAGCATCTGTTG
CAACTCACAGTCTGGGGCATCAAGCAGCTCCAGGCAAGAATCCTGGCTGTGGAAAGATACCTAAAGGATC
AACAGCTCCTGGGGATTTGGGGTTGCTCTGGAAAACTCATTTGCACCACTGCTGTGCCTTGGAATGCTAG
TTGGAGTAATAAATCTCTGGAACAGATTTGGAATCACACGACCTGGATGGAGTGGGACAGAGAAATTAAC
AATTACACAAGCTTAATACACTCCTTAATTGAAGAATCGCAAAACCAGCAAGAAAAGAATGAACAAGAAT
TATTGGAATTAGATAAATGGGCAAGTTTGTGGAATTGGTTTAACATAACAAATTGGCTGTGGTATATAAA
ATTATTCATAATGATAGTAGGAGGCTTGGTAGGTTTAAGAATAGTTTTTGCTGTACTTTCTATAGTGAAT
AGAGTTAGGCAGGGATATTCACCATTATCGTTTCAGACCCACCTCCCAACCCCGAGGGGACCCGACAGGC
CCGAAGGAATAGAAGAAGAAGGTGGAGAGAGAGACAGAGACAGATCCATTCGATTAGT
